>Addgene plasmid #197002 | pCDNA4/TO-SPOP-myc (E78K) | addgene full sequence | sequence record 390455 | Addgene NGS Result
GACGGATCGGGAGATCTCCCGATCCCCTATGGTGCACTCTCAGTACAATCTGCTCTGATGCCGCATAGTT
AAGCCAGTATCTGCTCCCTGCTTGTGTGTTGGAGGTCGCTGAGTAGTGCGCGAGCAAAATTTAAGCTACA
ACAAGGCAAGGCTTGACCGACAATTGCATGAAGAATCTGCTTAGGGTTAGGCGTTTTGCGCTGCTTCGCG
ATGTACGGGCCAGATATACGCGTTGACATTGATTATTGACTAGTTATTAATAGTAATCAATTACGGGGTC
ATTAGTTCATAGCCCATATATGGAGTTCCGCGTTACATAACTTACGGTAAATGGCCCGCCTGGCTGACCG
CCCAACGACCCCCGCCCATTGACGTCAATAATGACGTATGTTCCCATAGTAACGCCAATAGGGACTTTCC
ATTGACGTCAATGGGTGGAGTATTTACGGTAAACTGCCCACTTGGCAGTACATCAAGTGTATCATATGCC
AAGTACGCCCCCTATTGACGTCAATGACGGTAAATGGCCCGCCTGGCATTATGCCCAGTACATGACCTTA
TGGGACTTTCCTACTTGGCAGTACATCTACGTATTAGTCATCGCTATTACCATGGTGATGCGGTTTTGGC
AGTACATCAATGGGCGTGGATAGCGGTTTGACTCACGGGGATTTCCAAGTCTCCACCCCATTGACGTCAA
TGGGAGTTTGTTTTGGCACCAAAATCAACGGGACTTTCCAAAATGTCGTAACAACTCCGCCCCATTGACG
CAAATGGGCGGTAGGCGTGTACGGTGGGAGGTCTATATAAGCAGAGCTCTCCCTATCAGTGATAGAGATC
TCCCTATCAGTGATAGAGATCGTCGACGAGCTCGTTTAGTGAACCGTCAGATCGCCTGGAGACGCCATCC
ACGCTGTTTTGACCTCCATAGAAGACACCGGGACCGATCCAGCCTCCGGACTCTAGCGTTTAAACTTAAG
CTTGGTACCGAGCTCGGATCCACTAGTCCAGTGTGGTGGAATTCTGCAGATATCCAATGTCAAGGGTTCC
AAGTCCTCCACCTCCGGCAGAAATGTCGAGTGGTCCCGTTGCCGAGAGCTGGTGCTATACACAGATCAAG
GTAGTGAAGTTCTCCTACATGTGGACCATCAATAACTTTAGTTTTTGCCGGGAGGAAATGGGTGAAGTCA
TAAAAAGTTCAACTTTTTCATCAGGAGCCAATGATAAACTGAAATGGTGTTTGCGAGTAAACCCGAAAGG
GCTAGATAAAGAAAGCAAAGATTACCTGTCGCTTTACCTGTTGTTGGTCAGCTGTCCAAAGAGTGAAGTT
CGGGCAAAGTTCAAGTTCTCCATCCTGAATGCCAAGGGAGAAGAAACCAAAGCTATGGAGAGTCAGCGAG
CTTATAGGTTCGTGCAAGGCAAAGACTGGGGATTCAAAAAATTCATCCGCAGAGATTTTCTCTTGGACGA
GGCCAATGGGCTTCTCCCTGATGACAAGCTCACCCTCTTCTGTGAGGTGAGTGTAGTACAAGACTCTGTC
AATATTTCTGGGCAGAATACTATGAACATGGTAAAGGTTCCTGAATGCCGGTTGGCAGATGAGTTAGGAG
GGCTGTGGGAGAACTCTCGATTCACCGACTGCTGCTTGTGTGTGGCTGGTCAAGAATTCCAGGCTCACAA
GGCTATCTTAGCAGCTCGGTCTCCAGTCTTCAGTGCCATGTTTGAACATGAAATGGAGGAGAGCAAAAAG
AATCGGGTTGAGATTAACGACGTGGAGCCTGAGGTGTTTAAGGAGATGATGTGCTTCATCTACACGGGGA
AGGCGCCGAACCTCGACAAGATGGCTGACGACTTGCTGGCAGCTGCCGATAAGTACGCCCTGGAGCGTCT
GAAGGTCATGTGTGAGGACGCCCTCTGCAGTAACCTCTCTGTGGAGAACGCTGCAGAGATTCTCATCCTG
GCTGACCTCCACAGCGCAGATCAGCTGAAGACGCAGGCAGTTGATTTCATCAACTATCATGCTTCGGATG
TCTTGGAGACCTCTGGGTGGAAGTCAATGGTGGTGTCACATCCCCACTTAGTGGCAGAAGCATACCGTTC
TCTGGCTTCAGCACAGTGCCCTTTCCTGGGGCCCCCACGCAAACGCCTGAAGCAATCCTGGCGGCCGCTC
GAGTCTAGAGGGCCCTTCGAACAAAAACTCATCTCAGAAGAGGATCTGAATATGCATACCGGTCATCATC
ACCATCACCATTGAGTTTAAACCCGCTGATCAGCCTCGACTGTGCCTTCTAGTTGCCAGCCATCTGTTGT
TTGCCCCTCCCCCGTGCCTTCCTTGACCCTGGAAGGTGCCACTCCCACTGTCCTTTCCTAATAAAATGAG
GAAATTGCATCGCATTGTCTGAGTAGGTGTCATTCTATTCTGGGGGGTGGGGTGGGGCAGGACAGCAAGG
GGGAGGATTGGGAAGACAATAGCAGGCATGCTGGGGATGCGGTGGGCTCTATGGCTTCTGAGGCGGAAAG
AACCAGCTGGGGCTCTAGGGGGTATCCCC
[124 nt withheld, positions 2550-2673]
C
[91 nt withheld, positions 2675-2765]
A
[49 nt withheld, positions 2767-2815]
CCTTTGACGTTGGAGTCCACGTTCTTT
[37 nt withheld, positions 2843-2879]
ACCCTATCTCGGTCTATTCTTTTGATTTATAAGGGATTTTGCCGATTTCGGCCTATTGGTTAAAAAATGA
GCTGATTTAACAAAAATTTAACGCGAATTAATTCTGTGGAATGTGTGTCAGTTAGGGTGTGGAAAGTCCC
CAGGCTCCCCAGCAGGCAGAAGTATGCAAAGCATGCATCTCAATTAGTCAGCAACCAGGTGTGGAAAGTC
CCCAGGCTCCCCAGCAGGCAGAAGTATGCAAAGCATGCATCTCAATTAGTCAGCAACCATAGTCCCGCCC
CTAACTCCGCCCATCCCGCCCCTAACTCCGCCCAGTTCCGCCCATTCTCCGCCCCATGGCTGACTAATTT
TTTTTATTTATGCAGAGGCCGAGGCCGCCTCTGCCTCTGAGCTATTCCAGAAGTAGTGAGGAGGCTTTTT
TGGAGGCCTAGGCTTTTGCAAAAAGCTCCCGGGAGCTTGTATATCCATTTTCGGATCTGATCAGCACGTG
TTGACAATTAATCATCGGCATAGTATATCGGCATAGTATAATACGACAAGGTGAGGAACTAAACCATGGC
CAAGTTGACCAGTGCCGTTCCGGTGCTCACCGCGCGCGACGTCGCCGGAGCGGTCGAGTTCTGGACCGAC
CGGCTCGGGTTCTCCCGGGACTTCGTGGAGGACGACTTCGCCGGTGTGGTCCGGGACGACGTGACCCTGT
TCATCAGCGCGGTCCAGGACCAGGTGGTGCCGGACAACACCCTGGCCTGGGTGTGGGTGCGCGGCCTGGA
CGAGCTGTACGCCGAGTGGTCGGAGGTCGTGTCCACGAACTTCCGGGACGCCTCCGGGCCGGCCATGACC
GAGATCGGCGAGCAGCCGTGGGGGCGGGAGTTCGCCCTGCGCGACCCGGCCGGCAACTGCGTGCACTTCG
TGGCCGAGGAGCAGGACTGACACGTGCTACGAGATTTCGATTCCACCGCCGCCTTCTATGAAAGGTTGGG
CTTCGGAATCGTTTTCCGGGACGCCGGCTGGATGATCCTCCAGCGCGGGGATCTCATGCTGGAGTTCTTC
GCCCACCCCAACTTGTTTATTGCAGCTTATAATGGTTACAAATAAAGCAATAGCATCACAAATTTCACAA
ATAAAGCATTTTTTTCACTGCATTCTAGTTGTGGTTTGTCCAAACTCATCAATGTATCTTATCATGTCTG
TATACCGTCGACCTCTAGCTAGAGCTTGGCGTAATCATGGTCATAGCTGTTTCCTGTGTGAAATTGTTAT
CCGCTCACAATTCCACACAACATACGAGCCGGAAGCATAAAGTGTAAAGCCTGGGGTGCCTAATGAGTGA
GCTAACTCACATTAATTGCGTTGCGCTCACTGCCCGCTTTCCAGTCGGGAAACCTGTCGTGCCAGCTGCA
TTAATGAATCGGCCAACGCGCGGGGAGAGGCGGTTTGCGTATTGGGCGCTCTTCCGCTTCCTCGCTCACT
GACTCGCTGCGCTCGGTCGTTCGGCTGCGGCGAGCGGTATCAGCTCACTCAAAGGCGGTAATACGGTTAT
CCACAGAATCAGGGGATAACGCAGGAAAGAACATGTGAGCAAAAGGCCAGCAAAAGGCCAGGAACCGTAA
AAAGGCCGCGTTGCTGGCGTTTTTCCATAGGCTCCGCCCCCCTGACGAGCATCACAAAAATCGACGCTCA
AGTCAGAGGTGGCGAAACCCGACAGGACTATAAAGATACCAGGCGTTTCCCCCTGGAAGCTCCCTCGTGC
GCTCTCCTGTTCCGACCCTGCCGCTTACCGGATACCTGTCCGCCTTTCTCCCTTCGGGAAGCGTGGCGCT
TTCTCATAGCTCACGCTGTAGGTATCTCAGTTCGGTGTAGGTCGTTCGCTCCAAGCTGGGCTGTGTGCAC
GAACCCCCCGTTCAGCCCGACCGCTGCGCCTTATCCGGTAACTATCGTCTTGAGTCCAACCCGGTAAGAC
ACGACTTATCGCCACTGGCAGCAGCCACTGGTAACAGGATTAGCAGAGCGAGGTATGTAGGCGGTGCTAC
AGAGTTCTTGAAGTGGTGGCCTAACTACGGCTACACTAGAAGAACAGTATTTGGTATCTGCGCTCTGCTG
AAGCCAGTTACCTTCGGAAAAAGAGTTGGTAGCTCTTGATCCGGCAAACAAACCACCGCTGGTAGCGGTG
GTTTTTTTGTTTGCAAGCAGCAGATTACGCGCAGAAAAAAAGGATCTCAAGAAGATCCTTTGATCTTTTC
TACGGGGTCTGACGCTCAGTGGAACGAAAACTCACGTTAAGGGATTTTGGTCATGAGATTATCAAAAAGG
ATCTTCACCTAGATCCTTTTAAATTAAAAATGAAGTTTTAAATCAATCTAAAGTATATATGAGTAAACTT
GGTCTGACAGTTACCAATGCTTAATCAGTGAGGCACCTATCTCAGCGATCTGTCTATTTCGTTCATCCAT
AGTTGCCTGACTCCCCGTCGTGTAGATAACTACGATACGGGAGGGCTTACCATCTGGCCCCAGTGCTGCA
ATGATACCGCGAGACCCACGCTCACCGGCTCCAGATTTATCAGCAATAAACCAGCCAGCCGGAAGGGCCG
AGCGCAGAAGTGGTCCTGCAACTTTATCCGCCTCCATCCAGTCTATTAATTGTTGCCGGGAAGCTAGAGT
AAGTAGTTCGCCAGTTAATAGTTTGCGCAACGTTGTTGCCATTGCTACAGGCATCGTGGTGTCACGCTCG
TCGTTTGGTATGGCTTCATTCAGCTCCGGTTCCCAACGATCAAGGCGAGTTACATGATCCCCCATGTTGT
GCAAAAAAGCGGTTAGCTCCTTCGGTCCTCCGATCGTTGTCAGAAGTAAGTTGGCCGCAGTGTTATCACT
CATGGTTATGGCAGCACTGCATAATTCTCTTACTGTCATGCCATCCGTAAGATGCTTTTCTGTGACTGGT
GAGTACTCAACCAAGTCATTCTGAGAATAGTGTATGCGGCGACCGAGTTGCTCTTGCCCGGCGTCAATAC
GGGATAATACCGCGCCACATAGCAGAACTTTAAAAGTGCTCATCATTGGAAAACGTTCTTCGGGGCGAAA
ACTCTCAAGGATCTTACCGCTGTTGAGATCCAGTTCGATGTAACCCACTCGTGCACCCAACTGATCTTCA
GCATCTTTTACTTTCACCAGCGTTTCTGGGTGAGCAAAAACAGGAAGGCAAAATGCCGCAAAAAAGGGAA
TAAGGGCGACACGGAAATGTTGAATACTCATACTCTTCCTTTTTCAATATTATTGAAGCATTTATCAGGG
TTATTGTCTCATGAGCGGATACATATTTGAATGTATTTAGAAAAATAAACAAATAGGGGTTCCGCGCACA
TTTCCCCGAAAAGTGCCACCTGACGTC
Features (pLannotate 1.2.2; 22 found; start..end, strand, type, name):
     28..80      -  misc_feature   bom (fragment): basis of mobility region from pBR322
    235..614     +  enhancer       CMV enhancer: human cytomegalovirus immediate early enhancer
    615..818     +  promoter       CMV promoter: human cytomegalovirus (CMV) immediate early promoter
    820..839     +  promoter       PLtetO-1 promoter (fragment): modified phage lambda PL promoter with tet operator sites (Lutz and Bujard, 1997)
    841..860     +  promoter       PLtetO-1 promoter (fragment): modified phage lambda PL promoter with tet operator sites (Lutz and Bujard, 1997)
    868..901     +  promoter       TRE3GV promoter (fragment): 3rd-generation Tet-responsive promoter that can be activated by binding of Tet-On® 3G, optimized for retroviral and lentiviral vectors
   1037..2158    +  CDS            SPOP: SPOP_HUMAN - Experimental evidence at protein level: Swiss-Prot protein existence level 1. Component of a cullin-RING-based BCR (BTB-CUL3-RBX1) E3 ubiquitin-protein ligase complex that mediates the ubiquitination of target proteins, leading most often to their proteasomal degradation. In complex with CUL3, involved in ubiquitination and proteasomal degradation of BRMS1, DAXX, PDX1/IPF1, GLI2 and GLI3. In complex with CUL3, involved in ubiquitination of MACROH2A1 and BMI1; this does not lead to their proteasomal degradation. Inhibits transcriptional activation of PDX1/IPF1 targets, such as insu
   2280..2504    +  polyA_signal   bGH poly(A) signal: bovine growth hormone polyadenylation signal
   2508..2529    +  promoter       SV40 promoter (fragment): SV40 enhancer and early promoter
   2550..2978    +  rep_origin     f1 ori (sequence partly withheld): f1 bacteriophage origin of replication; arrow indicates direction of (+) strand synthesis
   2992..3321    +  promoter       SV40 promoter: SV40 enhancer and early promoter
   3369..3416    +  promoter       EM7 promoter: synthetic bacterial promoter&nbsp
   3435..3809    +  CDS            BleoR: antibiotic-binding protein; Sh ble from Streptoalloteichus hindustanus; confers resistance to bleomycin, phleomycin, and Zeocin™
   3819..3944    +  CDS            ble (fragment): BLE_KLEPN - Experimental evidence at protein level: Swiss-Prot protein existence level 1. Binding protein with a strong affinity to the bleomycin family of antibiotics. Binds to CL990; an antimitotic-antibiotic compound. From Klebsiella pneumoniae.
   3939..4060    +  polyA_signal   SV40 poly(A) signal: SV40 polyadenylation signal
   4133..4149    -  protein_bind   lac operator: The lac repressor binds to the lac operator to inhibit transcription in E. coli. This inhibition can be relieved by adding lactose or isopropyl-β-D-thiogalactopyranoside (IPTG). lac repressor encoded by lacI
   4157..4187    -  promoter       lac promoter: promoter for the E. coli lac operon
   4202..4223    -  protein_bind   CAP binding site: CAP binding activates transcription in the presence of cAMP. E. coli catabolite activator protein
   4236..4328    -  CDS            lacI (fragment): lac repressor; lacI; The lac repressor binds to the lac operator to inhibit transcription in E. coli. This inhibition can be relieved by adding lactose or isopropyl-β-D-thiogalactopyranoside (IPTG).
   4511..5099    -  rep_origin     ori: high-copy-number ColE1/pMB1/pBR322/pUC origin of replication
   5270..6130    -  CDS            AmpR: β-lactamase; bla; confers resistance to ampicillin, carbenicillin, and related antibiotics
   6131..6235    -  promoter       AmpR promoter: bla
