[The description below was written by a language model from this plasmid's Addgene catalogue record and pLannotate feature annotations shown in this document.]
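Description:
pCDNA4/TO-SPOP-myc (E78K) is a mammalian expression plasmid built on the pcDNA4/TO/myc backbone for tetracycline-regulated production of a myc-tagged SPOP point mutant. It is propagated in E. coli through a high-copy ColE1/pUC-type origin with ampicillin selection from the bla gene and its own promoter. An f1 origin is also present. For selection in mammalian cells, the backbone carries a Sh ble (bleomycin/Zeocin resistance) cassette. This cassette is driven by the SV40 early promoter, with an EM7 bacterial promoter upstream, and ends in an SV40 polyadenylation signal.

The expression unit consists of the human CMV immediate-early enhancer and promoter followed directly by two short tet operator matches. The automated annotation labels these as PLtetO-1 and TRE3GV fragments, but they correspond to the operator sites of the "TO" design. In cells that express the Tet repressor, these operators keep CMV-driven transcription off until tetracycline or doxycycline relieves the repression. In cells lacking the repressor, expression would be constitutive. Downstream lies the SPOP coding sequence of about 1.1 kb, followed by the bGH polyadenylation signal.

The catalogue lists the insert as mouse Spop carrying the E78K substitution, whereas the annotation tool matched it to the human SPOP protein entry. The C-terminal myc tag is recorded as supplied by the backbone but is not separately annotated in the feature table, and the cloning sites are not stated. SPOP is the substrate adaptor of a CUL3-based E3 ubiquitin ligase. The associated work concerns higher-order SPOP assembly and its dysregulation by cancer mutants, so the construct is suited to inducible expression and myc-based detection of this variant in mammalian cells.
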