Addgene plasmid #197002: pCDNA4/TO-SPOP-myc (E78K)
Purpose: Mammalian inducible expression construct of myc-tagged SPOP
Depositing lab: Tanja Mittag. Depositing organization: St. Jude Children's Research Hospital. Publication: Higher-order SPOP assembly reveals a basis for cancer mutant dysregulation. Cuneo MJ, O'Flynn BG, Lo YH, Sabri N, Mittag T. Mol Cell. 2023 Mar 2;83(5):731-745.e4. doi: 10.1016/j.molcel.2022.12.033. Epub 2023 Jan 23. PubMed 36693379.
Backbone
  Vector backbone: pcDNA4/TO/myc
  Vector type: Mammalian Expression
Growth in bacteria
  Bacterial resistance: Ampicillin, 100 μg/mL
  Growth temperature: 37°C
  Growth strain: DH5alpha
  Copy number: High Copy
Gene/Insert
  Gene/Insert name: SPOP
  Species: M. musculus (mouse)
  Mutation: E78K
  Entrez Gene: Spop (a.k.a. Pcif1, TEF2)
  Tag / fusion protein: myc (C terminal on backbone)
  Cloning method: Restriction Enzyme; 5′ cloning site unknown (unknown if destroyed); 3′ cloning site unknown (unknown if destroyed)
Terms and licenses: Academic/Nonprofit Terms; Industry Terms: Not Available to Industry
How to cite: pCDNA4/TO-SPOP-myc (E78K) was a gift from Tanja Mittag (Addgene plasmid # 197002 ; http://n2t.net/addgene:197002 ; RRID:Addgene_197002)
